>Addgene plasmid #71965 | Neo1.c-AP-His | depositor full sequence | sequence record 131151 | Full Sequence
GTCGAGGTCTCGACGGTATCGATTGACATTGATTATTGACTAGCTAGTTATTAATAGTAATCAATTACGG
GGTCATTAGTTCATAGCCCATATATGGAGTTCCGCGTTACATAACTTACGGTAAATGGCCCGCCTGGCTG
ACCGCCCAACGACCCCCGCCCATTGACGTCAATAATGACGTATGTTCCCATAGTAACGCCAATAGGGACT
TTCCATTGACGTCAATGGGTGGAGTATTTACGGTAAACTGCCCACTTGGCAGTACATCAAGTGTATCATA
TGCCAAGTCCGCCCCCTATTGACGTCAATGACGGTAAATGGCCCGCCTGGCATTATGCCCAGTACATGAC
CTTACGGGACTTTCCTACTTGGCAGTACATCTACGTATTAGTCATCGCTATTACCATGGTGATGCGGTTT
TGGCAGTACACCAATGGGCGTGGATAGCGGTTTGACTCACGGGGATTTCCAAGTCTCCACCCCATTGACG
TCAATGGGAGTTTGTTTTGGCACCAAAATCAACGGGACTTTCCAAAATGTCGTAATAACCCCGCCCCGTT
GACGCAAATGGGCGGTAGGCGTGTACGGTGGGAGGTCTATATAAGCAGAGCTCGTTTAGTGAACCGTCAG
ATCGCCTGGAGACGCCATCCACGCTGTTTTGACCTCCATAGAAGACACCGGGACCGATCCAGCCTCCGCG
GCCGGGAACGGTGCATTGGAACGCGGATTCCCCGTGCCAAGAGTGACGTAAGTACCGCCTATAGACTCTA
TAGGCACACCCCTTTGGCTCTTATGCATGCTATACTGTTTTTGGCTTGGGGCCTATACACCCCCGCTTCC
ATATGCTATAGGTGATGGTATAGCTTAGCCTATAGGTGTGGGTTATTGACCATTATTGACCACTCCCCTA
TTGGTGACGATACTTTCCATTACTAATCCATAACATGGCTCTTTGCCACAACTATCTCTATTGGCTATAT
GCCAATACTCTGTCCTTCAGAGACTGACACGGACTCTGTATTTTTACAGGATGGGGTCCCATTTATTATT
TACAAATTCACATATACAACAACGCCGTCCCCCGTGCCCGCAGTTTTTATTAAACATAGCGTGGGATCTC
CACGCGAATCTCGGGTACGTGTTCCGGACATGGGCTCTTCTCCGGTAGCGGCGGAGCTTCCACATCCGAG
CCCTGGTCCCATGCCTCCAGCGGCTCATGGTCGCTCGGCAGCTCCTTGCTCCTAACAGTGGAGGCCAGAC
TTAGGCACAGCACAATGCCCACCACCACCAGTGTGCCGCACAAGGCCGTGGCGGTAGGGTATGTGTCTGA
AAATGAGCTCGGAGATTGGGCTCGCACCGCTGACGCAGATGGAAGACTTAAGGCAGCGGCAGAAGAAGAT
GCAGGCAGCTGAGTTGTTGTATTCTGATAAGAGTCAGAGGTAACTCCCGTTGCGGTGCTGTTAACGGTGG
AGGGCAGTGTAGTCTGAGCAGTACTCGTTGCTGCCGCGCGCGCCACCAGACATAATAGCTGACAGACTAA
CAGACTGTTCCTTTCCATGGGTCTTTTCTGCAGAAGCTTGAATTCTCGAGGATCCGCGGCCGCGCCACCA
TGGCGGCGGAGCGCGAAGCCGGGCGACTCCTCTGCACCTCCTCCTCCCGGCGCTGCTGTCCGCCACCGCC
GCTGCTGCTGTTGCTGCCGCTGCTGCTGCTGCTCGGACGCCCGGCGTCCGGCGCCGCGGCCACGAAGAGC
GGCTCCCCGCCGCAGTCCGCAGGAGCCAGTGTTCGAACATTCACTCCGTTTTATTTTCTGGTGGAGCCAG
TAGACACCCTCTCAGTTAGAGGCTCTTCTGTTATATTAAATTGCTCGGCATATTCTGAGCCCTCTCCAAA
CATTGAATGGAAGAAAGATGGGACTTTTTTAAACTTAGAATCAGATGATCGACGCCAGCTACTCCCAGAT
GGATCTTTATTCATCAGCAACGTGGTGCATTCCAAACACAATAAGCCTGACGAAGGTTTCTATCAGTGTG
TAGCCACTGTGGATAATCTTGGAACCATTGTCAGCAGAACAGCCAAGCTCACAGTAGCAGGTCTTCCAAG
ATTTACCAGCCAACCAGAACCTTCTTCAGTCTATGTTGGAAACAGTGCAATTCTGAATTGTGAAGTTAAT
GCAGATTTGGTCCCATTTGTTAGGTGGGAACAGAATCGACAGCCCCTTCTTCTAGATGACAGGATTGTCA
AACTTCCAAGTGGAACACTGGTTATCAGCAATGCTACTGAAGGAGATGGGGGACTCTACCGCTGCATTGT
TGAAAGTGGTGGGCCACCAAAGTTTAGTGACGAAGCTGAATTGAAAGTTCTTCAAGATCCTGAGGAAATT
GTAGACTTGGTATTTCTGATGCGACCATCTTCTATGATGAAAGTCACTGGTCAGAGTGCAGTGTTGCCAT
GTGTTGTCTCAGGGCTTCCTGCTCCAGTTGTTAGATGGATGAAAAACGAAGAAGTGCTTGACACAGAAAG
CTCTGGCAGGTTGGTCTTGCTAGCAGGAGGTTGCTTGGAGATCAGTGATGTCACTGAGGATGATGCTGGG
ACTTATTTTTGCATAGCTGATAATGGAAATAAGACAGTTGAAGCTCAGGCGGAGCTTACTGTGCAAGTGC
CACCTGGATTCCTGAAACAACCTGCTAACATATATGCTCACGAATCCATGGACATTGTATTTGAATGTGA
AGTCACTGGGAAGCCAACTCCAACTGTGAAGTGGGTCAAGAATGGGGATGTGGTTATCCCCAGTGATTAC
TTTAAAATTGTAAAGGAACATAATCTTCAAGTTTTGGGTCTGGTGAAATCAGATGAAGGGTTCTATCAAT
GCATTGCTGAGAATGATGTTGGAAATGCACAAGCTGGAGCCCAGCTGATAATCCTTGAGCATGATGTTGC
CATCCCAACATTACCTCCCACTTCACTGACCAGTGCCACTACTGACCATCTAGCACCAGCCACAACGGGA
CCATTACCTTCAGCTCCTCGAGACGTCGTGGCCTCCCTGGTCTCTACTCGCTTCATTAAATTGACATGGC
GTACACCTGCATCAGACCCTCATGGAGACAATCTCACCTACTCTGTGTTCTACACCAAGGAAGGGGTTGC
TAGGGAGCGTGTTGAGAATACCAGCCAGCCAGGAGAGATGCAGGTGACTATTCAAAACTTGATGCCAGCA
ACTGTGTACATCTTCAAAGTTATGGCTCAAAATAAGCATGGCTCTGGAGAAAGTTCAGCTCCTCTTCGAG
TAGAGACACAGCCTGAGGTTCAGCTCCCTGGCCCAGCACCTAATATCCGTGCTTATGCAACGTCACCTAC
TTCTATCACTGTCACCTGGGAAACACCGTTATCTGGCAATGGGGAAATTCAAAATTACAAATTGTACTAC
ATGGAAAAAGGAACTGATAAAGAACAGGATATTGATGTTTCAAGTCACTCCTACACCATTAATGGACTGA
AGAAATACACAGAATACAGTTTCCGAGTGGTGGCCTACAATAAACATGGTCCTGGAGTTTCTACACAAGA
TGTTGCTGTTCGAACATTATCAGATGTTCCCAGTGCTGCTCCTCAGAATCTGTCCTTAGAAGTGAGAAAT
TCAAAGAGTATAGTGATCCACTGGCAGCCCCCTTCCTCAACCACACAAAATGGGCAGATAACTGGCTACA
AGATTCGATATCGAAAGGCCTCCCGAAAAAGTGATGTCACTGAGACCTTGGTAACTGGGACACAGCTGTC
TCAGCTGATTGAAGGTCTTGATCGGGGGACAGAATATAACTTCCGAGTCGCTGCTCTCACAGTCAATGGT
ACAGGTCCAGCAACTGATTGGCTGTCTGCTGAAACTTTTGAAAGCGACCTAGATGAAACTCGTGTTCCTG
AAGTGCCCAGCTCTCTTCATGTCCGTCCGCTCGTCACTAGCATTGTAGTGAGCTGGACTCCTCCAGAGAA
CCAGAACATTGTGGTCCGAGGTTATGCCATCGGTTACGGCATTGGCAGCCCTCATGCCCAGACCATCAAA
GTGGACTATAAACAACGTTATTACACCATCGAAAACTTGGATCCAAGCTCTCATTACGTGATTACCTTGA
AAGCATTTAACAATGTTGGCGAAGGCATCCCCCTTTATGAGAGTGCTGTGACCAGACCTCACACAGTGCC
AGATCCCACTCCCATGATGCCACCAGTGGGAGTTCAGGCTTCCATTCTGAGTCACGACACCATAAGGATT
ACCTGGGCAGACAACTCCCTGCCCAAACACCAGAAGATTACAGACTCCCGCTACTACACAGTCCGGTGGA
AGACCAACATCCCAGCAAACACGAAGTACAAGAATGCAAATGCAACGACGTTAAGCTATTTGGTTACTGG
TTTAAAGCCAAATACGCTCTATGAGTTCTCTGTGATGGTGACCAAAGGCAGAAGGTCAAGCACGTGGAGT
ATGACAGCTCATGGCGCTACCTTTGAATTAGTTCCTACTTCTCCACCTAAGGATGTGACAGTTGTGAGTA
AGGAAGGAAAACCTAGAACCATCATAGTGAATTGGCAGCCTCCCTCTGAAGCTAACGGCAAGATTACAGG
TTACATCATCTATTACAGCACGGATGTGAATGCAGAGATACATGACTGGGTTATTGAACCAGTTGTGGGA
AACAGACTGACTCACCAGATTCAAGAGTTAACACTTGATACGCCATACTACTTCAAAATCCAGGCCCGGA
ACTCAAAGGGCATGGGGCCCATGTCTGAAGCTGTACAGTTCAGAACACCTAAAGCGGACTCCTCTGATAA
AATGCCTAATGACCAAGCCTTAGGGTCAGCAGGAAAAGGAAGCCGACTACCAGACCTGGGATCTGACTAC
AAACCTCCAATGAGTGGCAGCAACAGCCCTCACGGGAGCCCCACCTCCCCTCTGGACAGCACTAGTGGAT
CTTCCGGAATCATCCCAGTTGAGGAGGAGAACCCGGACTTCTGGAACCGCGAGGCAGCCGAGGCCCTGGG
TGCCGCCAAGAAGCTGCAGCCTGCACAGACAGCCGCCAAGAACCTCATCATCTTCCTGGGCGATGGGATG
GGGGTGTCTACGGTGACAGCTGCCAGGATCCTAAAAGGGCAGAAGAAGGACAAACTGGGGCCTGAGATAC
CCCTGGCCATGGACCGCTTCCCATATGTGGCTCTGTCCAAGACATACAATGTAGACAAACATGTGCCAGA
CAGTGGAGCCACAGCCACGGCCTACCTGTGCGGGGTCAAGGGCAACTTCCAGACCATTGGCTTGAGTGCA
GCCGCCCGCTTTAACCAGTGCAACACGACACGCGGCAACGAGGTCATCTCCGTGATGAATCGGGCCAAGA
AAGCAGGGAAGTCAGTGGGAGTGGTAACCACCACACGAGTGCAGCACGCCTCGCCAGCCGGCACCTACGC
CCACACGGTGAACCGCAACTGGTACTCGGACGCCGACGTGCCTGCCTCGGCCCGCCAGGAGGGGTGCCAG
GACATCGCTACGCAGCTCATCTCCAACATGGACATTGACGTGATCCTAGGTGGAGGCCGAAAGTACATGT
TTCGCATGGGAACCCCAGACCCTGAGTACCCAGATGACTACAGCCAAGGTGGGACCAGGCTGGACGGGAA
GAATCTGGTGCAGGAATGGCTGGCGAAGCGCCAGGGTGCCCGGTATGTGTGGAACCGCACTGAGCTCATG
CAGGCTTCCCTGGACCCGTCTGTGACCCATCTCATGGGTCTCTTTGAGCCTGGAGACATGAAATACGAGA
TCCACCGAGACTCCACACTGGACCCCTCCCTGATGGAGATGACAGAGGCTGCCCTGCGCCTGCTGAGCAG
GAACCCCCGCGGCTTCTTCCTCTTCGTGGAGGGTGGTCGCATCGACCATGGTCATCATGAAAGCAGGGCT
TACCGGGCACTGACTGAGACGATCATGTTCGACGACGCCATTGAGAGGGCGGGCCAGCTCACCAGCGAGG
AGGACACGCTGAGCCTCGTCACTGCCGACCACTCCCACGTCTTCTCCTTCGGAGGCTACCCCCTGCGAGG
GAGCTCCATCTTCGGGCTGGCCCCTGGCAAGGCCCGGGACAGGAAGGCCTACACGGTCCTCCTATACGGA
AACGGTCCAGGCTATGTGCTCAAGGACGGCGCCCGGCCGGATGTTACCGAGAGCGAGAGCGGGAGCCCCG
AGTATCGGCAGCAGTCAGCAGTGCCCCTGGACGAAGAGACCCACGCAGGCGAGGACGTGGCGGTGTTCGC
GCGCGGCCCGCAGGCGCACCTGGTTCACGGCGTGCAGGAGCAGACCTTCATAGCGCACGTCATGGCCTTC
GCCGCCTGCCTGGAGCCCTACACCGCCTGCGACCTGGCGCCCCCCGCCGGCACCACCGACGCCGCGCACC
CGGGTCATCATCACCATCACCATTAATCTAGAGATCTTATTAAAGCAGAACTTGTTTATTGCAGCTTATA
ATGGTTACAAATAAAGCAATAGCATCACAAATTTCACAAATAAAGCATTTTTTTCACTGCATTCTAGTTG
TGGTTTGTCCAAACTCATCAATGTATCTTATCATGTCTGGTCGACTCTAGCTAGACTCTTCCGCTTCCTC
GCTCACTGACTCGCTGCGCTCGGTCGTTCGGCTGCGGCGAGCGGTATCAGCTCACTCAAAGGCGGTAATA
CGGTTATCCACAGAATCAGGGGATAACGCAGGAAAGAACATGTGAGCAAAAGGCCAGCAAAAGGCCAGGA
ACCGTAAAAAGGCCGCGTTGCTGGCGTTTTTCCATAGGCTCCGCCCCCCTGACGAGCATCACAAAAATCG
ACGCTCAAGTCAGAGGTGGCGAAACCCGACAGGACTATAAAGATACCAGGCGTTTCCCCCTGGAAGCTCC
CTCGTGCGCTCTCCTGTTCCGACCCTGCCGCTTACCGGATACCTGTCCGCCTTTCTCCCTTCGGGAAGCG
TGGCGCTTTCTCATAGCTCACGCTGTAGGTATCTCAGTTCGGTGTAGGTCGTTCGCTCCAAGCTGGGCTG
TGTGCACGAACCCCCCGTTCAGCCCGACCGCTGCGCCTTATCCGGTAACTATCGTCTTGAGTCCAACCCG
GTAAGACACGACTTATCGCCACTGGCAGCAGCCACTGGTAACAGGATTAGCAGAGCGAGGTATGTAGGCG
GTGCTACAGAGTTCTTGAAGTGGTGGCCTAACTACGGCTACACTAGAAGAACAGTATTTGGTATCTGCGC
TCTGCTGAAGCCAGTTACCTTCGGAAAAAGAGTTGGTAGCTCTTGATCCGGCAAACAAACCACCGCTGGT
AGCGGTGGTTTTTTTGTTTGCAAGCAGCAGATTACGCGCAGAAAAAAAGGATCTCAAGAAGATCCTTTGA
TCTTTTCTACGGGGTCTGACGCTCAGTGGAACGAAAACTCACGTTAAGGGATTTTGGTCATGAGATTATC
AAAAAGGATCTTCACCTAGATCCTTTTAAATTAAAAATGAAGTTTTAAATCAATCTAAAGTATATATGAG
TAAACTTGGTCTGACAGTTACCAATGCTTAATCAGTGAGGCACCTATCTCAGCGATCTGTCTATTTCGTT
CATCCATAGTTGCCTGACTCCCCGTCGTGTAGATAACTACGATACGGGAGGGCTTACCATCTGGCCCCAG
TGCTGCAATGATACCGCGAGACCCACGCTCACCGGCTCCAGATTTATCAGCAATAAACCAGCCAGCCGGA
AGGGCCGAGCGCAGAAGTGGTCCTGCAACTTTATCCGCCTCCATCCAGTCTATTAATTGTTGCCGGGAAG
CTAGAGTAAGTAGTTCGCCAGTTAATAGTTTGCGCAACGTTGTTGCCATTGCTACAGGCATCGTGGTGTC
ACGCTCGTCGTTTGGTATGGCTTCATTCAGCTCCGGTTCCCAACGATCAAGGCGAGTTACATGATCCCCC
ATGTTGTGCAAAAAAGCGGTTAGCTCCTTCGGTCCTCCGATCGTTGTCAGAAGTAAGTTGGCCGCAGTGT
TATCACTCATGGTTATGGCAGCACTGCATAATTCTCTTACTGTCATGCCATCCGTAAGATGCTTTTCTGT
GACTGGTGAGTACTCAACCAAGTCATTCTGAGAATAGTGTATGCGGCGACCGAGTTGCTCTTGCCCGGCG
TCAATACGGGATAATACCGCGCCACATAGCAGAACTTTAAAAGTGCTCATCATTGGAAAACGTTCTTCGG
GGCGAAAACTCTCAAGGATCTTACCGCTGTTGAGATCCAGTTCGATGTAACCCACTCGTGCACCCAACTG
ATCTTCAGCATCTTTTACTTTCACCAGCGTTTCTGGGTGAGCAAAAACAGGAAGGCAAAATGCCGCAAAA
AAGGGAATAAGGGCGACACGGAAATGTTGAATACTCATACTCTTCCTTTTTCAATATTATTGAAGCATTT
ATCAGGGTTATTGTCTCATGAGCGGATACATATTTGAATGTATTTAGAAAAATAAACAAATAGGGGTTCC
GCGCACATTTCCCCGAAAAGTGCCACCTGACGTCTAAGAAACCATTATTATCATGACATTAACCTATAAA
AATAGGCGTATCACGAGGCCCTTTCGTCTCGCGCGTTTCGGTGATGACGGTGAAAACCTCTGACACATGC
AGCTCCCGGAGGAATGTGTGTCAGTTAGGGTGTGGAAAGTCCCCAGGCTCCCCAGGCAGGCAGAAGTATG
CAAAGCATGCATCTCAATTAGTCAGCAACCAGGTGTGGAAAGTCCCCAGGCTCCCCAGCAGGCAGAAGTA
TGCAAAGCATGCATCTCAATTAGTCAGCAACCATAGTCCCGCCCCTAACTCCGCCCATCCCGCCCCTAAC
TCCGCCCAGTTCCGCCCATTCTCCGCCCCATGGCTGACTAATTTTTTTTATTTATGCAGAGGCCGAGGCC
GCCTCTGCCTCTGAGCTATTCCAGAAGTAGTGAGGAGGCTTTTTTGGAGGCCTAGGCTTTTGCAAAAAGC
TCCCGGGAGCTTGTATATCCATTTTCGTCCCGGAGACGGTCACAGCTTGTCTGTAAGCGGATGCCGGGAG
CAGACAAGCCCGTCAGGGCGCGTCAGCGGGTGTTGGCGGGTGTCGGGGCTGGCTTAACTATGCGGCATCA
GAGCAGATTGTACTGAGAGTGCACCATATGCGGTGTGAAATACCGCACAGATGCGTAAGGAGAAAATACC
GCATCAGGAAATTGTAAGCGTTAATATTTTGTTAAAATTCGCGTTAAATTTTTGTTAAATCAGCTCATTT
TTTAACCAATAGGCCGAAATCGGCAAAATCCCTTATAAATCAAAAGAATAGACCGAGATAGGGT
[37 nt withheld, positions 9375-9411]
AAAGAACGTGGACTCCAACGTCAAAGG
[49 nt withheld, positions 9439-9487]
T
[91 nt withheld, positions 9489-9579]
G
[124 nt withheld, positions 9581-9704]
CCATTCGCCATTCAGGCTGCGCAACTGTTGGGAAGGGCGATCGGTGCGGGCCTCTTCGCTATTACGCCAG
CTGGCGAAAGGGGGATGTGCTGCAAGGCGATTAAGTTGGGTAACGCCAGGGTTTTCCCAGTCACGACGTT
GTAAAACGACGGCCAGTGAATT
Features (pLannotate 1.2.2; 14 found; start..end, strand, type, name):
     25..408     +  enhancer       CMV enhancer: human cytomegalovirus immediate early enhancer
    410..609     +  promoter       CMV promoter: human cytomegalovirus (CMV) immediate early promoter
    748..1573    +  intron         CMV intron A: human cytomegalovirus intron A (Chapman et al., 1991)
   1610..4960    +  CDS            Neo1 (fragment): NEO1_MOUSE - Also known as Ngn. Experimental evidence at protein level: Swiss-Prot protein existence level 1. Multi-functional cell surface receptor regulating cell adhesion in many diverse developmental processes, including neural tube and mammary gland formation, myogenesis and angiogenesis. Receptor for members of the BMP, netrin, and repulsive guidance molecule (RGM) families. Netrin-Neogenin interactions result in a chemoattractive axon guidance response and cell-cell adhesion, the interaction between NEO1/Neogenin and RGMa and RGMb induces a chemorepulsive response. From Mus musculus (Mo
   4979..6430    +  CDS            SEAP: secreted alkaline phosphatase from human placenta The natural enzyme has a C-terminal transmembrane sequence that is replaced by a GPI anchor.
   6489..6610    +  polyA_signal   SV40 poly(A) signal: SV40 polyadenylation signal
   6819..7407    -  rep_origin     ori: high-copy-number ColE1/pMB1/pBR322/pUC origin of replication
   7578..8438    -  CDS            AmpR: β-lactamase; bla; confers resistance to ampicillin, carbenicillin, and related antibiotics
   8439..8543    -  promoter       AmpR promoter: bla
   8638..8673    +  CDS            rop (fragment): Rop protein, which maintains plasmids at low copy number; rop
   8696..9026    +  promoter       SV40 promoter: SV40 enhancer and early promoter
   9149..9248    +  misc_feature   bom (fragment): basis of mobility region from pBR322
   9276..9704    -  rep_origin     f1 ori (sequence partly withheld): f1 bacteriophage origin of replication; arrow indicates direction of (+) strand synthesis
   9708..9865    -  CDS            lacZα (fragment): LacZα fragment of β-galactosidase; lacZ fragment
