[The description below was written by a language model from this plasmid's Addgene catalogue record and pLannotate feature annotations shown in this document.]
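Description:
Neo1.c-AP-His is a mammalian expression plasmid built on the pCMVi-SV40ori backbone that produces a secreted, tagged form of the mouse Neogenin 1 (isoform c) ectodomain. In bacteria it is maintained as a high-copy plasmid through a ColE1/pUC-type origin and selected with ampicillin via the β-lactamase gene. The annotated 9.9 kb sequence also contains an f1 phage origin and short remnants of rop, bom and lacZα that appear to be leftovers of the backbone's cloning history rather than functional parts. An SV40 enhancer/early promoter region is also present; as the backbone name suggests, it supplies the SV40 origin, which allows episomal amplification in cells expressing large T antigen.

The expression cassette is driven by the human cytomegalovirus immediate early enhancer and promoter, followed by CMV intron A, an arrangement that generally boosts transcript processing and expression in mammalian cells. The 3,351 bp Neo1 fragment, cloned between NotI and SpeI sites that both remain intact, encodes only the extracellular region of the receptor. It is fused at its C terminus to human placental secreted alkaline phosphatase and, according to the catalogue entry, a 6X histidine tag, which the feature table does not annotate separately. An SV40 polyadenylation signal terminates the transcript.

Neogenin is a cell surface receptor for netrin, RGM and BMP family ligands. The alkaline phosphatase moiety gives the soluble ectodomain an enzymatic readout, and the His tag allows capture or purification. The construct was made for an extracellular biochemical binding screen for recognition molecule interactions in the retina.
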