Addgene plasmid #71965: Neo1.c-AP-His
Purpose: Expresses the extracellular region of the Neogenin 1, isoform c protein, C-terminally fused to alkaline phosphatase + 6X histidine tag.
Depositing lab: Woj Wojtowicz. Depositing organization: University of California, Berkeley. Publication: An extracellular biochemical screen reveals that FLRTs and Unc5s mediate neuronal subtype recognition in the retina. Visser JJ, Cheng Y, Perry SC, Chastain AB, Parsa B, Masri SS, Ray TA, Kay JN, Wojtowicz WM. Elife. 2015 Dec 3;4. pii: e08149. doi: 10.7554/eLife.08149. PubMed 26633812.
Backbone
  Vector backbone: pCMVi-SV40ori
  Vector type: Mammalian Expression
Growth in bacteria
  Bacterial resistance: Ampicillin, 100 μg/mL
  Growth temperature: 37°C
  Growth strain: DH5alpha
  Copy number: High Copy
Gene/Insert
  Gene/Insert name: Neo1.c (alt names: Neogenin 1, isoform c; Igdcc2; NCBI gene ID 18007; Reference sequence XM_006510842.1)
  Species: M. musculus (mouse)
  Insert size (bp): 3351
  Entrez Gene: Neo1 (a.k.a. 2610028H22Rik, AI327052, D930014N22Rik, Igdcc2)
  Promoter: CMV
  Tag / fusion protein: AP-His (C terminal on backbone)
  Cloning method: Restriction Enzyme; 5′ cloning site NotI (not destroyed); 3′ cloning site SpeI (not destroyed)
  Sequencing primers: 5′ GTCAGAGGTAACTCCCGTTGC; 3′ GAGGTTCTTGGCGGCTGTC
Terms and licenses: Academic/Nonprofit Terms; Industry Terms: Not Available to Industry
How to cite: Neo1.c-AP-His was a gift from Woj Wojtowicz (Addgene plasmid # 71965 ; http://n2t.net/addgene:71965 ; RRID:Addgene_71965)
