>Addgene plasmid #71965 | Neo1.c-AP-His | addgene partial sequence | sequence record 135390 | pMRB101-F 5'-aagatgcaggcagctgagtt-3'
CGTTGCGGTGCTGTTAACGGTGGAGGGCAGTGTAGTCTGAGCAGTACTCGTTGCTGCCGCGCGCGCCACC
AGACATAATAGCTGACAGACTAACAGACTGTTCCTTTCCATGGGTCTTTTCTGCAGAAGCTTGAATTCTC
GAGGATCCGCGGCCGCGCCACCATGGCGGCGGAGCGCGAAGCCGGGCGACTCCTCTGCACCTCCTCCTCC
CGGCGCTGCTGTCCGCCACCGCCGCTGCTGCTGTTGCTGCCGCTGCTGCTGCTGCTCGGACGCCCGGCGT
CCGGCGCCGCGGCCACGAAGAGCGGCTCCCCGCCGCAGTCCGCAGGAGCCAGTGTTCGAACATTCACTCC
GTTTTATTTTCTGGTGGAGCCAGTAGACACCCTCTCAGTTAGAGGCTCTTCTGTTATATTAAATTGCTCG
GCATATTCTGAGCCCTCTCCAAACATTGAATGGAAGAAAGATGGGACTTTTTTAAACTTAGAATCAGATG
ATCGACGCCAGCTACTCCCAGATGGATCTTTATTCATCAGCAACGTGGTGCATTCCAAACACAATAAGCC
TGACGAAGGTTTCTATCAGTGTGTAGCCACTGTGGATAATCTTGGAACCATTGTCAGCAGAACAGCCAAG
CTCACAGTAGCAGGTCTTCCAAGATTTACCAGCCAACCAGAACCTTCTTCAGTCTATGTTGGAAACAGTG
CAATTCTGAATTGTGAAGTTAATGCAGATTTGGTCCCATTTGTTAGGTGGGAACAGAATCGACAGCCCCT
TCTTCTAGATGACAGGATTGTCAAACTTCCAAGTGGAACACTGGTTATCAGCAATGCTACTGAAGGAGAT
GGG
