>Addgene plasmid #71965 | Neo1.c-AP-His | addgene partial sequence | sequence record 135795 | SV40pA-R 5'-GAAATTTGTGATGCTATTGC-3'
ATAAGATCTCTAGATTAATGGTGATGGTGATGATGACCCGGGTGCGCGGCGTCGGTGGTGCCGGCGGGGG
GCGCCAGGTCGCAGGCGGTGTAGGGCTCCAGGCAGGCGGCGAAGGCCATGACGTGCGCTATGAAGGTCTG
CTCCTGCACGCCGTGAACCAGGTGCGCCTGCGGGCCGCGCGCGAACACCGCCACGTCCTCGCCTGCGTGG
GTCTCTTCGTCCAGGGGCACTGCTGACTGCTGCCGATACTCGGGGCTCCCGCTCTCGCTCTCGGTAACAT
CCGGCCGGGCGCCGTCCTTGAGCACATAGCCTGGACCGTTTCCGTATAGGAGGACCGTGTAGGCCTTCCT
GTCCCGGGCCTTGCCAGGGGCCAGCCCGAAGATGGAGCTCCCTCGCAGGGGGTAGCCTCCGAAGGAGAAG
ACGTGGGAGTGGTCGGCAGTGACGAGGCTCAGCGTGTCCTCCTCGCTGGTGAGCTGGCCCGCCCTCTCAA
TGGCGTCGTCGAACATGATCGTCTCAGTCAGTGCCCGGTAAGCCCTGCTTTCATGATGACCATGGTCGAT
GCGACCACCCTCCACGAAGAGGAAGAAGCCGCGGGGGTTCCTGCTCAGCAGGCGCAGGGCAGCCTCTGTC
ATCTCCATCAGGGAGGGGTCCAGTGTGGAGTCTCGGTGGATCTCGTATTTCATGTCTCCAGGCTCAAAGA
GACCCATGAGATGGGTCACAGACGGGTCCAGGGAAGCCTGCATGAGCTCAGTGCGGTTCCACACATACCG
GGCACCCTGGCGCTTCGCCAGCCATTCCTGCACCAGATTCTTCC
